Addgene plasmid #152764: pGBW-m4134422
Purpose: Mammalian expression plasmid for SARS-CoV-2 ORF7a protein
Depositing lab: Ginkgo Bioworks & Benjie Chen. Depositing organization: Ginkgo Bioworks.
Backbone
  Vector backbone: pTwist_CMV_Hygro_6
  Backbone size w/o insert (bp): 6525
  Vector type: Mammalian Expression
  Selectable markers: Hygromycin
Growth in bacteria
  Bacterial resistance: Ampicillin, 100 μg/mL
  Growth temperature: 37°C
  Growth strain: DH5alpha
  Copy number: High Copy
Gene/Insert
  Gene/Insert name: SARS-CoV-2 ORF7a protein
  Species: Severe acute respiratory syndrome coronavirus 2
  Insert size (bp): 359
  Mutation: wt
  Entrez Gene: ORF7a (a.k.a. GU280_gp07)
  Promoter: CMV
  Tag / fusion protein: Cleavable TEV;TapTag (C terminal on backbone)
  Cloning method: Unknown
Resource information
  A portion of this plasmid was derived from a plasmid made by: GinkgoBioworks
Depositor comments: NCBI reference sequence: YP_009724395.1
How to cite: pGBW-m4134422 was a gift from Ginkgo Bioworks & Benjie Chen (Addgene plasmid # 152764 ; http://n2t.net/addgene:152764 ; RRID:Addgene_152764)
