[The description below was written by a language model from this plasmid's Addgene catalogue record and pLannotate feature annotations shown in this document.]
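Description:
pGBW-m4134422 is a mammalian expression plasmid built on the pTwist_CMV_Hygro_6 backbone for producing the wild-type ORF7a accessory protein of SARS-CoV-2. It is propagated in E. coli as a high-copy plasmid through a ColE1/pUC-type origin and selected with ampicillin via a full-length β-lactamase gene. For selection in mammalian cells it carries a separate cassette in which the human ubiquitin C promoter drives hygromycin B phosphotransferase, followed by a synthetic polyadenylation signal.

The ORF7a coding sequence sits at the start of the sequence record, immediately downstream of the CMV immediate-early enhancer and promoter elements annotated at the end of the circular map, some of which are called only as truncated or fragmentary CMV promoter matches. The record lists a C-terminal, backbone-encoded tag described as a cleavable TEV site plus TapTag. This fits the two annotated fragments following the insert: a short piece of myosin light chain kinase, which is the usual source of a calmodulin-binding peptide, and a segment of Staphylococcus aureus protein A containing immunoglobulin-binding domains. In a classical tandem affinity purification tag these two modules are separated by a TEV protease site, allowing IgG capture, protease release and a second calmodulin-based step, although the TEV site itself is not annotated in the table. An SV40 poly(A) signal lies downstream of the fusion but is annotated on the opposite strand. Human β-globin insulator elements, together with T7 and rrnG terminators, flank the expression unit and should help isolate it from neighbouring transcription. The construct suits transient or hygromycin-selected expression of tagged ORF7a, for example for purification or host-interaction studies, though the record states only expression as its purpose.
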