Features (pLannotate 1.2.2; 21 found; start..end, strand, type, name):
      5..367     +  CDS            NS7A_SARS2: Experimental evidence at protein level: Swiss-Prot protein existence level 1. Plays a role as antagonist of host tetherin (BST2), disrupting its antiviral effect. Acts by binding to BST2 thereby interfering with its glycosylation. May suppress small interfering RNA (siRNA). May bind to host ITGAL, thereby playing a role in attachment or modulation of leukocytes. From Severe acute respiratory syndrome coronavirus 2 (2019-nCoV) (SARS-CoV-2).
    422..499     +  CDS            MYLK2 (fragment): MYLK2_HUMAN - Experimental evidence at protein level: Swiss-Prot protein existence level 1. Implicated in the level of global muscle contraction and cardiac function. Phosphorylates a specific serine in the N-terminus of a myosin light chain. From Homo sapiens (Human).
    581..931     +  CDS            spa (fragment): SPA_STAAU - Experimental evidence at protein level: Swiss-Prot protein existence level 1. Plays a role in the inhibition of the host innate and adaptive immune responses. Possesses five immunoglobulin-binding domains that capture both the fragment crystallizable region (Fc region) and the Fab region (part of Ig that identifies antigen) of immunoglobulins (By similarity). In turn, Staphylococcus aureus is protected from phagocytic killing via inhibition of Ig Fc region. In addition, the host elicited B-cell response is prevented due to a decrease of antibody-secreting cell proliferation that en
   1012..1133    -  polyA_signal   SV40 poly(A) signal: SV40 polyadenylation signal
   1156..1225    -  CDS            large T antigen (fragment): large T antigen from SV40 (simian virus 40)
   1248..1294    +  terminator     T7 terminator: transcription terminator for bacteriophage T7 RNA polymerase
   1324..1460    +  terminator     rrnG terminator: transcription terminator from the E. coli ribosomal RNA rrnG operon (Albrechtsen et al., 1991)
   1505..1576    +  misc_feature   3' β-globin insulator: insulator downstream of the human β-globin locus (Farrell et al., 2002)
   1802..2390    -  rep_origin     ori: high-copy-number ColE1/pMB1/pBR322/pUC origin of replication
   2562..2626    -  CDS            bla(M) (fragment): β-lactamase lacking the signal sequence; bla(M); allows cytosolic expression of β-lactamase
   2890..4099    +  promoter       UbC promoter: human ubiquitin C promoter
   4109..5130    +  CDS            HygR (fragment): hygromycin B phosphotransferase confers resistance to hygromycin
   5158..5206    +  polyA_signal   poly(A) signal: synthetic polyadenylation signal
   5472..6332    +  CDS            AmpR: β-lactamase; bla; confers resistance to ampicillin, carbenicillin, and related antibiotics
   6345..6481    +  terminator     rrnG terminator: transcription terminator from the E. coli ribosomal RNA rrnG operon (Albrechtsen et al., 1991)
   6626..6697    +  misc_feature   5' β-globin insulator: insulator upstream of the human β-globin locus (Farrell et al., 2002)
   6702..6748    -  terminator     T7 terminator: transcription terminator for bacteriophage T7 RNA polymerase
   6766..6814    -  polyA_signal   poly(A) signal: synthetic polyadenylation signal
   6895..7198    +  enhancer       CMV enhancer: human cytomegalovirus immediate early enhancer
   7271..7288    -  promoter       CMV promoter (fragment): human cytomegalovirus (CMV) immediate early promoter
   7351..7402    +  promoter       CMVd2 promoter: truncated human cytomegalovirus (CMV) immediate early promoter that yields moderately reduced expression relative to the full-length promoter
>Addgene plasmid #152764 | pGBW-m4134422 | depositor full sequence | sequence record 295776 | Full Sequence
CACCATGAAAATTATTCTTTTCTTGGCACTGATAACACTCGCTACTTGTGAGCTTTATCACTACCAAGAG
TGTGTTAGAGGTACAACAGTACTTTTAAAAGAACCTTGCTCTTCTGGAACATACGAGGGCAATTCACCAT
TTCATCCTCTAGCTGATAACAAATTTGCACTGACTTGCTTTAGCACTCAATTTGCTTTTGCTTGTCCTGA
CGGCGTAAAACACGTCTATCAGTTACGTGCCAGATCAGTTTCACCTAAACTGTTCATCAGACAAGAGGAA
GTTCAAGAACTTTACTCTCCAATTTTTCTTATTGTTGCGGCAATAGTGTTTATAACACTTTGCTTCACAC
TCAAAAGAAAGACAGAAGAAAACCTTTACTTTCAGTCGGGACGGCGAATCCCGGGGCTGATAAATCCCTG
GAAAAGGAGATGGAAGAAGAACTTTATTGCAGTGTCTGCGGCTAACCGGTTCAAAAAGATCAGTTCAAGC
GGCGCCCTAGATTACGACATTCCTACGACCGCCTCCGAGAATCTCTATTTCCAGGGTGAATTTGGCTTGG
CACAACATGACGAGGCCGTCGATAACAAGTTTAATAAAGAACAGCAGAACGCTTTCTATGAGATCCTTCA
CTTACCAAATCTGAACGAAGAGCAACGCAACGCTTTCATTCAGAGCCTGAAAGACGATCCCTCGCAGTCT
GCAAATCTCCTGGCCGAAGCCAAGAAGCTGAATGACGCACAGGCTCCAAAAGTTGATAACAAGTTTAACA
AGGAGCAGCAGAATGCTTTCTACGAGATATTGCACCTTCCTAATCTGAATGAGGAACAAAGAAATGCATT
TATCCAGTCCCTAAAAGACGATCCATCACAGAGTGCCAACCTGCTTGCGGAAGCCAAAAAGCTCAATGAT
GCCCAGGCCCCGAAAGTAGACGCGAACCATCAATAAGGATCCGCAGGCCTCTGCTAGCTTGACTGACTGA
GATACAGCGTACCTTCAGCTCACAGACATGATAAGATACATTGATGAGTTTGGACAAACCACAACTAGAA
TGCAGTGAAAAAAATGCTTTATTTGTGAAATTTGTGATGCTATTGCTTTATTTGTAACCATTATAAGCTG
CAATAAACAAGTTAACAACAACAATTGCATTCATTTTATGTTTCAGGTTCAGGGGGAGGTGTGGGAGGTT
TTTTAAAGCAAGTAAAACCTCTACAAATGTGGTATTGGCCCATCTCTATCGGTATCGTAGCATAACCCCT
TGGGGCCTCTAAACGGGTCTTGAGGGGTTTTTTGTGCCCCTCGGGCCGGATTGCTATCTACCGGCATTGG
CGCAGAAAAAAATGCCTGATGCGACGCTGCGCGTCTTATACTCCCACATATGCCAGATTCAGCAACGGAT
ACGGCTTCCCCAACTTGCCCACTTCCATACGTGTCCTCCTTACCAGAAATTTATCCTTAAGGTCGTCAGC
TATCCTGCAGGCGATCTCTCGATTTCGATCAAGACATTCCTTTAATGGTCTTTTCTGGACACCACTAGGG
GTCAGAAGTAGTTCATCAAACTTTCTTCCCTCCCTAATCTCATTGGTTACCTTGGGCTATCGAAACTTAA
TTAACCAGTCAAGTCAGCTACTTGGCGAGATCGACTTGTCTGGGTTTCGACTACGCTCAGAATTGCGTCA
GTCAAGTTCGATCTGGTCCTTGCTATTGCACCCGTTCTCCGATTACGAGTTTCATTTAAATCATGTGAGC
AAAAGGCCAGCAAAAGGCCAGGAACCGTAAAAAGGCCGCGTTGCTGGCGTTTTTCCATAGGCTCCGCCCC
CCTGACGAGCATCACAAAAATCGACGCTCAAGTCAGAGGTGGCGAAACCCGACAGGACTATAAAGATACC
AGGCGTTTCCCCCTGGAAGCTCCCTCGTGCGCTCTCCTGTTCCGACCCTGCCGCTTACCGGATACCTGTC
CGCCTTTCTCCCTTCGGGAAGCGTGGCGCTTTCTCATAGCTCACGCTGTAGGTATCTCAGTTCGGTGTAG
GTCGTTCGCTCCAAGCTGGGCTGTGTGCACGAACCCCCCGTTCAGCCCGACCGCTGCGCCTTATCCGGTA
ACTATCGTCTTGAGTCCAACCCGGTAAGACACGACTTATCGCCACTGGCAGCAGCCACTGGTAACAGGAT
TAGCAGAGCGAGGTATGTAGGCGGTGCTACAGAGTTCTTGAAGTGGTGGCCTAACTACGGCTACACTAGA
AGAACAGTATTTGGTATCTGCGCTCTGCTGAAGCCAGTTACCTTCGGAAAAAGAGTTGGTAGCTCTTGAT
CCGGCAAACAAACCACCGCTGGTAGCGGTGGTTTTTTTGTTTGCAAGCAGCAGATTACGCGCAGAAAAAA
AGGATCTCAAGAAGATCCTTTGATCTTTTCTACGGGGTCTGACGCTCAGTGGAACGAAAACTCACGTTAA
GGGATTTTGGTCATGAGATTATCAAAAAGGATCTTCACCTAGATCCTTTTAAATTAAAAATGAAGTTTTA
AATCAATCTAAAGTATATATGAGTAAACTTGGTCTGACAGTTACCAATGCTTAATCAGTGAGGCACCTAT
CTCAGCGATCTGTCTATTTCGTTCATCCATAGTTGCATTTAAATTTCCGAACTCTCCAAGGCCCTCGTCG
GAAAATCTTCAAACCTTTCGTCCGATCCATCTTGCAGGCTACCTCTCGAACGAACTATCGCAAGTCTCTT
GGCCGGCCTTGCGCCTTGGCTATTGCTTGGCAGCGCCTATCGCCAGGTATTACTCCAATCCCGAATATCC
GAGATCGGGATCACCCGAGAGAAGTTCAACCTACATCCTCAATCCCGATCTATCCGAGATCCGAGGAATA
TCGAAATCGGGGCGCGCCTGGCCTCCGCGCCGGGTTTTGGCGCCTCCCGCGGGCGCCCCCCTCGTCACGG
CGAGCGCTGCCACGTCAGACGAAGGGCGCAGGAGCGTCCTGATCCTTCCGCCCGGACGCTCAGGACAGCG
GCCCGCTGCTCATAAGACTCGGCCTTAGAACCCCAGTATCAGCAGAAGGACATTTTAGGACGGGACTTGG
GTGACTCTAGGGCACTGGTTTTCTTTCCAGAGAGCGGAACAGGCGAGGAAAAGTAGTCCCTTCTCGGCGA
TTCTGCGGAGGGATCTCCGTGGGGCGGTGAACGCCGATGATTATATAAGGACGCGCCGGGTGTGGCACAG
CTAGTTCCGTCGCAGCCGGGATTTGGGTCGCGGTTCTTGTTTGTGGATCGCTGTGATCGTCACTTGGTGA
GTAGCGGGCTGCTGGGCTGGCCGGGGCTTTCGTGGCCGCCGGGCCGCTCGGTGGGACGGAAGCGTGTGGA
GAGACCGCCAAGGGCTGTAGTCTGGGTCCGCGAGCAAGGTTGCCCTGAACTGGGGGTTGGGGGGAGCGCA
GCAAAATGGCGGCTGTTCCCGAGTCTTGAATGGAAGACGCTTGTGAGGCGGGCTGTGAGGTCGTTGAAAC
AAGGTGGGGGGCATGGTGGGCGGCAAGAACCCAAGGTCTTGAGCCCTTCGCTAATGCGGGAAAGCTCTTA
TTCGGGTGAGATGGGCTGGGCACCATCTGGGGACCCTGACGTGAAGTTTGTCACTGACTGGAGAACTCGG
TTTGTCGTCTGTTGCGGGGGCGGCAGTTATGGCGGTGCCGTTGGGCAGTGCACCCGTACCTTTGGGAGCG
CGCGCCCTCGTCGTGTCGTGACGTCACCCGTTCTGTTGGCTTATAATGCAGGGTGGGGCCACCTGCCGGT
AGGTGTGCGGTAGGCTTTTCTCCGTCGCAGGACGCAGGGTTCGGGCCTAGGGTAGGCTCTCCTGAATCGA
CAGGCGCCGGACCTCTGGTGAGGGGAGGGATAAGTGAGGCGTCAGTTTCTTTGGTCGGTTTTATGTACCT
ATCTTCTTAAGTAGCTGAAGCTCCGGTTTTGAACTATGCGCTCGGGGTTGGCGAGTGTGTTTTGTGAAGT
TTTTTAGGCACCTTTTGAAATGTAATCATTTGGGTCAATATGTAATTTTCAGTGTTAGACTTGTAAATTG
TCCGCTAAATTCTGGCCGTTTTTGGCTTTTTTGTTAGACAACATGGGTAAAAAGCCTGAACTCACCGCGA
CGTCTGTCGAGAAGTTTCTGATCGAAAAGTTCGACAGCGTCTCCGACCTGATGCAGCTCTCGGAGGGCGA
AGAATCTCGTGCTTTCAGCTTCGATGTAGGAGGGCGTGGATATGTCCTGCGGGTAAATAGCTGCGCCGAT
GGTTTCTACAAAGATCGTTATGTTTATCGGCACTTTGCATCCGCCGCGCTCCCGATTCCGGAAGTGCTTG
ACATTGGGGAGTTCAGCGAGAGCCTGACCTATTGCATCTCCCGCCGTGCACAGGGTGTCACGTTGCAAGA
CCTGCCTGAAACCGAACTGCCCGCTGTTCTGCAGCCGGTCGCGGAGGCAATGGATGCCATCGCTGCCGCC
GATCTTAGCCAGACGAGCGGGTTCGGCCCATTCGGACCGCAAGGAATCGGTCAATACACTACATGGCGTG
ATTTCATATGCGCGATTGCTGATCCCCATGTGTATCACTGGCAAACTGTGATGGACGACACCGTCAGTGC
GTCCGTCGCGCAGGCTCTCGATGAGCTGATGCTTTGGGCCGAGGACTGCCCCGAAGTCCGGCACCTCGTG
CACGCGGATTTCGGCTCCAACAATGTCCTGACGGACAATGGCCGCATAACAGCGGTCATTGACTGGAGCG
AGGCGATGTTCGGGGATTCCCAATACGAGGTCGCCAACATCTTCTTCTGGAGGCCGTGGTTGGCTTGTAT
GGAGCAGCAGACGCGCTACTTCGAGCGGAGGCATCCGGAGCTTGCAGGATCGCCCCGGCTCCGGGCGTAT
ATGCTCCGCATTGGTCTTGACCAACTCTATCAGAGCTTGGTTGACGGCAATTTCGATGATGCAGCTTGGG
CGCAGGGTCGATGCGACGCAATCGTCCGATCCGGAGCCGGGACTGTCGGGCGTACACAAATCGCCCGCAG
AAGCGCCGCCGTCTGGACCGATGGCTGTGTAGAAGTACTCGCCGATAGTGGAAACCGACGCCCCAGCACT
CGTCCGAGGGCAAAGGAATAAGCTAGTATGTAAGCCTAGTCTTAGATAATAAAATCGCTATCCATCGAAG
ATGGATGTGTGTTGGTTTTTTGTGTGTGTAACGCTAGGCGCGCCTGGTGTACCGAGAACGATCCTCTCAG
TGCGAGTCTCGACGATCCATATCGTTGCTTGGCAGTCAGCCAGTCGGAATCCAGCTTGGGACCCAGGAAG
TCCAATCGTCAGATATTGTACTCAAGCCTGGTCACGGCAGCGTACCGATCTGTTTAAACCTAGATATTGA
TAGTCTGATCGGTCAACGTATAATCGAGTCCTAGCTTTTGCAAACATCTATCAAGAGACAGGATCAGCAG
GAGGCTTTCGCATGAGTATTCAACATTTCCGTGTCGCCCTTATTCCCTTTTTTGCGGCATTTTGCCTTCC
TGTTTTTGCTCACCCAGAAACGCTGGTGAAAGTAAAAGATGCTGAAGATCAGTTGGGTGCGCGAGTGGGT
TACATCGAACTGGATCTCAACAGCGGTAAGATCCTTGAGAGTTTTCGCCCCGAAGAACGCTTTCCAATGA
TGAGCACTTTTAAAGTTCTGCTATGTGGCGCGGTATTATCCCGTATTGACGCCGGGCAAGAGCAACTCGG
TCGCCGCATACACTATTCTCAGAATGACTTGGTTGAGTATTCACCAGTCACAGAAAAGCATCTTACGGAT
GGCATGACAGTAAGAGAATTATGCAGTGCTGCCATAACCATGAGTGATAACACTGCGGCCAACTTACTTC
TGACAACGATTGGAGGACCGAAGGAGCTAACCGCTTTTTTGCACAACATGGGGGATCATGTAACTCGCCT
TGATCGTTGGGAACCGGAGCTGAATGAAGCCATACCAAACGACGAGCGTGACACCACGATGCCTGTAGCA
ATGGCAACAACCTTGCGTAAACTATTAACTGGCGAACTACTTACTCTAGCTTCCCGGCAACAGTTGATAG
ACTGGATGGAGGCGGATAAAGTTGCAGGACCACTTCTGCGCTCGGCCCTTCCGGCTGGCTGGTTTATTGC
TGATAAATCTGGAGCCGGTGAGCGTGGGTCTCGCGGTATCATTGCAGCACTGGGGCCAGATGGTAAGCCC
TCCCGTATCGTAGTTATCTACACGACGGGGAGTCAGGCAACTATGGATGAACGAAATAGACAGATCGCTG
AGATAGGTGCCTCACTGATTAAGCATTGGTAACCGATTCTAGGTGCATTGGCGCAGAAAAAAATGCCTGA
TGCGACGCTGCGCGTCTTATACTCCCACATATGCCAGATTCAGCAACGGATACGGCTTCCCCAACTTGCC
CACTTCCATACGTGTCCTCCTTACCAGAAATTTATCCTTAAGATCGTTTAAACTCGACTCTGGCTCTATC
GAATCTCCGTCGTTTCGAGCTTACGCGAACAGCCGTGGCGCTCATTTGCTCGTCGGGCATCGAATCTCGT
CAGCTATCGTCAGCTTACCTTTTTGGCAGCGATCGCGGCTCCCGACATCTTGGACCATTAGCTCCACAGG
TATCTTCTTCCCTCTAGTGGTCATAACAGCAGCTTCAGCTACCTCTCAATTCAAAAAACCCCTCAAGACC
CGTTTAGAGGCCCCAAGGGGTTATGCTATCAATCGTTGCGTTACACACACAAAAAACCAACACACATCCA
TCTTCGATGGATAGCGATTTTATTATCTAACTGCTGATCGAGTGTAGCCAGATCTAGTAATCAATTACGG
GGTCATTAGTTCATAGCCCATATATGGAGTTCCGCGTTACATAACTTACGGTAAATGGCCCGCCTGGCTG
ACCGCCCAACGACCCCCGCCCATTGACGTCAATAATGACGTATGTTCCCATAGTAACGCCAATAGGGACT
TTCCATTGACGTCAATGGGTGGAGTATTTACGGTAAACTGCCCACTTGGCAGTACATCAAGTGTATCATA
TGCCAAGTACGCCCCCTATTGACGTCAATGACGGTAAATGGCCCGCCTGGCATTATGCCCAGTACATGAC
CTTATGGGACTTTCCTACTTGGCAGTACATCTACGTATTAGTCATCGCTATTACCATGCTGATGCGGTTT
TGGCAGTACATCAATGGGCGTGGATAGCGGTTTGACTCACGGGGATTTCCAAGTCTCCACCCCATTGACG
TCAATGGGAGTTTGTTTTGGCACCAAAATCAACGGGACTTTCCAAAATGTCGTAACAACTCCGCCCCATT
GACGCAAATGGGCGGTAGGCGTGTACGGTGGGAGGTCTATATAAGCAGAGCTGGTTTAGTGAACCGTCAG
ATCAGATCTTTGTCGATCCTACCATCCACTCGACACACCCGCCAGCGGCCGC
